>Addgene plasmid #140760 | Sox1(2A-Cre) | addgene full sequence | sequence record 300131 | Addgene NGS Result
GAGGTCTGGCACACCATGCCCACCACTGCTTAGTTGGCACAGACTGCAACCACCAATCTTCTCTGTCACT
TGGCAACAGGTTACACCTGCATCTCTGATTTCATACTTCTGCAGGTGGGCACCCATAGGTTTTGCACCAG
CTTGGACTTGCTTCTGCAGAATAGTTCCCAGAATGCCAAACACCAACATGGCAGTATGCATTGTGATGCC
GTTTACCTCCTATTTAGATGTCCTAGAAAACAAGAGTAACATCCTATTTGGAAACAATGTTCAGCCCTAT
GGTAGGAAGAAATGAGACTGTTTCAAAGTCATCTATCCAAGTTTCCTAAGGCATAAAGCATTCCTGCAAA
GCTCACTGGAGTGCAGGGTGTTTATAAAATAAATTGCCCCATTGATATGGAAAATAATGTGCCAGGCTTG
ATTTACACAAAGCATTTTCAGGGGGTCTTTGGCTATTTAGTTTAAAATCTAAATTGAAAAGCACAAGAAA
GAAATCTTTCAATTGCTAAGTGGATAATATAGTTTATAATTTGTAAACCGTTTCCTTTATTTCAGTCTTG
CTGACTTGCCCTAACACAGCGGATCTCCCAGCACACCCATCACCTCCTAAGTTATCCAAGGAAAATGGTT
CTACGGCATTCTTAAACAATAGTCCTATTCGTTTTTGTTCATTTACAATGTAACTGATATTTGTAGGTAG
TTCGTGAAACAAATCAAAAGATTTAATAAACTTGATGGCTGAAATAAGAAGGTAGCTGAAAACTAAGTTT
ATGACCTAGATGTTTATAAAAATATGAAACGATGTTTCCCTTCTAGCACAATTCTATATTATTTGATGAG
TTTTCTAGTAAGTGCTGAATGGCCTGAAATGAAAGCTCAATCGGGCTGAGGGCTGTACTGTGCTGTAACA
ACCTGAGATAAAAAAAAATAATAATAAAATAAAATAAACCACTGTAATAATCATAGCAAGGGAGCAACGG
CGTCAGGAAATTCACAGCCTCAGATGTTTTTGTTAGTGGGGGGGGGGGCTGTCATATGTTCACCGTCCAA
CATATTGGAACACCTGTATTCTTGCTATTATCCGGGTTATCTGTCATCAGAAGAGCCTCTGGATTACACG
CGAGGCGGTCTGCAGGCATCTGACCAGGCTTGCTTTACCCACCAGCAACCTCCCGAAGCACCTAGATCTT
AGAAGTAGAAACTCTATCCTCTCCCCTCTGTACCCCGCCCCAGGATATCTGAAGAACTTGTAGACTCTAA
AGGTCTTTCTGGAAGAAGCCTTTACAATAACTCCCCCCCCCTTTTTTTTTTTGGACATGATGGTCTGATC
CCAAGTAGCCTGGGGTGGGGTTGGAAATCTCTTATACATCCCGGAATCATATTTGTTCTGAGATTCATGG
ATTACGGCCATTTGTGTATGTCTTGATCATCCCCAGAACTGCCCTTTCTTTTTCACAACATACGAAGAAA
CAAAAACAACAACATACAAAAAGGCGGCCCTGTCACTGGACCTTCCAATTCCGTTTCAGCGCCCGCACCC
CACCCCCACCCTCGCAAACCCGAGTTCACACGATTTTCAAAATCCTTTGGCAAACAGCTTCTGGGAGAAT
CGCTTCAGAAAAGCATAGGCTAGGTAGGTATTCTTTTGCTGTTTCCACAAACTTCTTTTTACTGTCGGAG
TAACAAGATTCCAGCTAGATCTTGGTTTTGACCTTCGCAGAAATTCAAGAGGATATAGAGTAAATTGGCA
CCTGACTATAACACTCCGCTCCATTAAAAGACACCCCCTCCCCCAAGAAAGTTCGGGGTAGATTAGGGAG
CTAGGAGCGTAGCACCACACAAAAACCGCTGCACCTCTTGCCACGGAGACCCGAATTATAGATCCCGAAT
CTGTAAAGGCCTTTGCAGGCTCTGAGAATGCACCGAGCGCCAGGGGTGGGAGAGACTGAGCCGCCCCGCT
TGGCCTGAAACCCAGCAGAGGTACTTTGGGCCTAAGCCCCCCCCCCCCGGGAGGATCTCCCCCGCACCGC
TGTTATTCTGCACTCCCGGCTGAGCTGAGTGCAAAGTGAGGCCTCTATCTCCAACTTTCCCCTTCCCAGC
GGGCACAGAGTTGGCTGGCTGGGGACAGGGGAGGAGCTGGGTCTCCAATGAGCGCATTTAAACACGACCC
AGGGCTGTATTCCCCCCGCCTCCCCCGACAGCGATTCTTTCTTCCTCTGGGTTTTCAACCCAATCGTTAA
TCATTCGGAGCGCGCGGGCGGGGAGAGGCAAAGGGGGCGAGCTCTGGGTTCGCCGCCGCCGCCGCCGCCG
TCGCCGCCGCGCGCGCGCGCTCAGGAAGCAGTGTGGCTGTGACCCCGCCCCCCCGCGCCCCCTTTTCCCC
CTCCTTCCTGCCCTTGTTCCCCCCCTCTCTCCTCCTCCACCTCCTTGCTCCGCCGCCCGCGCCCAGTGTA
TCTACTCCCTCCCCACGTCACTCGCCAGCGCGCCATGCAAATCACCGCCGCCGCCGGTTCCCATTGGCCG
CGGCGCGCTCATTTAATGGCAGCCCGGGCCCGGCGTATGGCTGCTGGGCCCCCCGCGCCACCGGCCCCGC
GTGCGCCTCCGCTCCGAGCGCACGGCCTCGGGCAGGCAGCGGACAGCTTGTCCTGGGCACAGCGGCACAG
CTCTCTGGCTCTCTGCTCGCGTTGGCACTCCCACTGCTGTCCCTAACCCCCTCCCTGGCTGCACCGCGAT
CGCCCCCTCCGAACCCCCCTCCGAGTCCCCCTCAGCGCCTGGCTCCCCCCAGGCACCTGGGACCAGCACA
TGCCCAGCGCACGCGGCGCACCGCCTTGCTAGAAGTTGCGGTCCCAGAGTTGGAAGCCGCCAAGGAAGCC
AGCACAGGAACGGAGACTTCGAGCCGACAAGAGGAGGCAGCGAACCCTGCGTCGGGCCCAGGGGCACCGC
TTCAGACCCAGAAAGTGGAGCCTCAACTTGGCCACGACTGCACCTGTTTGCACAGTTCAGCCCTGAGTGA
CCGGACGGCAGCAATCAACCTGGCCATCGGCCTCTTTGGCAAGTGGTTTGTGCACCGGGAGAAACTTTCC
ACCTGCGAGCTGGACCCGCGCTAAGTGCGTGTGCTTTTGCCTCTTTTTTGTTGTTGTTGTTGTTGTGGCC
TCCACCCAACCCCCTTCTCTCCGCTAGGCACCCACCGCACACACACCCCCCCCCCCAGTCTCTCTGGGCT
GATCCTCTCTCCACCCACCCACCCCCACCCGGCCGTCTATGCTCCAGGCCCTCTCTTTGCGGTACCGGTG
AACCCGCTAGCCGCCCAGATGTACAGCATGATGATGGAGACCGACCTGCACTCGCCCGGCGGCGCCCAGG
CGCCCACGAACCTCTCGGGCCCGGCCGGGGCGGGCGGGGGCGGCGGTGGGGGCGGGGGCGGCGGCGGCGG
CGGGGGCACCAAGGCCAACCAGGATCGGGTCAAGCGGCCCATGAACGCCTTCATGGTGTGGTCCCGCGGA
CAGCGGCGCAAGATGGCCCAGGAAAACCCCAAGATGCACAACTCGGAGATCAGCAAGCGCCTCGGGGCCG
AGTGGAAGGTCATGTCCGAGGCCGAGAAGCGGCCGTTCATCGACGAGGCCAAGAGACTGCGCGCGCTGCA
CATGAAGGAACACCCGGATTACAAGTACCGGCCGCGCCGCAAGACCAAGACGCTGCTCAAGAAGGACAAG
TACTCGCTGGCCGGCGGGCTGCTAGCGGCCGGCGCGGGTGGCGGCGGCGCGGCCGTGGCCATGGGTGTGG
GCGTGGGCGTCGGGGCGGCGGCGGTGGGCCAGCGCTTGGAGAGCCCAGGCGGCGCGGCGGGAGGAGGCTA
CGCGCATGTCAACGGCTGGGCTAACGGCGCCTACCCCGGCTCGGTGGCCGCGGCGGCTGCGGCCGCGGCC
ATGATGCAGGAGGCACAGCTGGCCTACGGGCAGCACCCAGGCGCGGGCGGCGCGCACCCGCACGCACACC
CGGCGCACCCGCACCCGCACCATCCGCACGCGCATCCTCACAACCCGCAGCCCATGCACCGCTACGACAT
GGGCGCGCTGCAGTACAGCCCCATCTCCAACTCTCAGGGCTACATGAGCGCGTCGCCTTCGGGCTACGGC
GGCATCCCTTACGGCGCCGCGGCCGCCGCCGCCGCCGCTGCGGGCGGCGCGCACCAGAACTCGGCGGTGG
CGGCAGCGGCAGCCGCGGCAGCCGCGTCGTCGGGGGCCCTGGGCGCCCTCGGATCTCTGGTCAAGTCGGA
GCCGAGCGGCAGTCCGCCGGCCCCGGCTCACTCACGGGCACCGTGTCCCGGGGACCTGCGCGAGATGATC
AGCATGTACCTGCCCGCCGGCGAGGGTGGCGACCCGGCGGCGGCAGCGGCTGCGGCGGCCCAAAGCCGGC
TGCACTCGCTGCCACAGCACTACCAGGGCGCGGGCGCGGGCGTCAACGGCACGGTGCCCCTGACGCACAT
CGGAAGCGGAGCTACTAACTTCAGCCTGCTGAAGCAGGCTGGAGACGTGGAGGAGAACCCTGGACCTGAT
CCAAAAAAGAAGAGAAAGGTAGATCCAAAAAAGAAGAGAAAGGTAATGTCCAATTTACTGACCGTACACC
AAAATTTGCCTGCATTACCGGTCGATGCAACGAGTGATGAGGTTCGCAAGAACCTGATGGACATGTTCAG
GGATCGCCAGGCGTTTTCTGAGCATACCTGGAAAATGCTTCTGTCCGTTTGCCGGTCGTGGGCGGCATGG
TGCAAGTTGAATAACCGGAAATGGTTTCCCGCAGAACCTGAAGATGTTCGCGATTATCTTCTATATCTTC
AGGCGCGCGGTCTGGCAGTAAAAACTATCCAGCAACATTTGGGCCAGCTAAACATGCTTCATCGTCGGTC
CGGGCTGCCACGACCAAGTGACAGCAATGCTGTTTCACTGGTTATGCGGCGGATCCGAAAAGAAAACGTT
GATGCCGGTGAACGTGCAAAACAGGCTCTAGCGTTCGAACGCACTGATTTCGACCAGGTTCGTTCACTCA
TGGAAAATAGCGATCGCTGCCAGGATATACGTAATCTGGCATTTCTGGGGATTGCTTATAACACCCTGTT
ACGTATAGCCGAAATTGCCAGGATCAGGGTTAAAGATATCTCACGTACTGACGGTGGGAGAATGTTAATC
CATATTGGCAGAACGAAAACGCTGGTTAGCACCGCAGGTGTAGAGAAGGCACTTAGCCTGGGGGTAACTA
AACTGGTCGAGCGATGGATTTCCGTCTCTGGTGTAGCTGATGATCCGAATAACTACCTGTTTTGCCGGGT
CAGAAAAAATGGTGTTGCCGCGCCATCTGCCACCAGCCAGCTATCAACTCGCGCCCTGGAAGGGATTTTT
GAAGCAACTCATCGATTGATTTACGGCGCTAAGGATGACTCTGGTCAGAGATACCTGGCCTGGTCTGGAC
ACAGTGCCCGTGTCGGAGCCGCGCGAGATATGGCCCGCGCTGGAGTTTCAATACCGGAGATCATGCAAGC
TGGTGGCTGGACCAATGTAAATATTGTCATGAACTATATCCGTAACCTGGATAGTGAAACAGGGGCAATG
GTGCGCCTGCTGGAAGATGGCGATTAGCCATTGAAGTTCCTATACTTTCTAGAGAATAGGAACTTCGATC
CGAACAAACGACCCAACACCCGTGCGTTTTATTCTGTCTTTTTATTGCCGATCCCCTCAGGCACCGGGCT
TGCGGGTCATGCACCAGGTGCGCGGTCCTTCGGGCACCTCGACGTCGGCGGTGACGGTGAAGCCGAGCCG
CTCGTAGAAGGGGAGGTTGCGGGGCGCGGAGGTCTCCAGGAAGGCGGGCACCCCGGCGCGCTCGGCCGCC
TCCACTCCGGGGAGCACGACGGCGCTGCCCAGACCCTTGCCCTGGTGGTCGGGCGAGACGCCGACGGTGG
CCAGGAACCACGCGGGCTCCTTGGGCCGGTGCGGCGCCAGGAGGCCTTCCATCTGTTGCTGCGCGGCCAG
CCGGGAACCGCTCAACTCGGCCATGCGCGGGCCGATCTCGGCGAACACCGCCCCCGCTTCGACGCTCTCC
GGCGTGGTCCAGACCGCCACCGCGGCGCCGTCGTCCGCGACCCACACCTTGCCGATGTCGAGCCCGACGC
GCGTGAGGAAGAGTTCTTGCAGCTCGGTGACCCGCTCGATGTGGCGGTCCGGATCGACGGTGTGGCGCGT
GGCGGGGTAGTCGGCGAACGCGGCGGCGAGGGTGCGTACGGCCCTGGGGACGTCGTCGCGGGTGGCGAGG
CGCACCGTGGGCTTGTACTCGGTCATGGTTTAGTTCCTCACCTTGTCGTATTATACTATGCCGATATACT
ATGCCGATGATTAATTGTCAACAGGCTGCAGGTCGAAAGGCCCGGAGATGAGGAAGAGGAGAACAGCGCG
GCAGACGTGCGCTTTTGAAGCGTGCAGAATGCCGGGCCTCCGGAGGACCTTCGGGCGCCCGCCCCGCCCC
TGAGCCCGCCCCTGAGCCCGCCCCCGGACCCACCCCTTCCCAGCCTCTGAGCCCAGAAAGCGAAGGAGCA
AAGCTGCTATTGGCCGCTGCCCCAAAGGCCTACCCGCTTCCATTGCTCAGCGGTGCTGTCCATCTGCACG
AGACTAGTGAGACGTGCTACTTCCATTTGTCACGTCCTGCACGACGCGAGCTGCGGGGCGGGGGGGAACT
TCCTGACTAGGGGAGGAGTAGAAGGTGGCGCGAAGGGGCCACCAAAGAACGGAGCCGGTTGGCGCCTACC
GGTGGATGTGGAATGTGTGCGAGGCCAGAGGCCACTTGTGTAGCGCCAAGTGCCCAGCGGGGCTGCTAAA
GCGCATGCTCCAGACTGCCTTGGGAAAAGCGCCTCCCCTACCCGGTAGAATTGACCTGCAGGGGCCCTCG
ATAGCTTGGCTGGACGTAAACTCCTCTTCAGACCTGAAGTTCCTATACTTTCTAGAGAATAGGAACTTCC
GCCGCGGGGACGCCGGGGACACTGCGGCTTAAGGCCGGCGCCCCGGCGACGAAGAGCGAGGCCTGCGCCC
CAGCCTCCAGAGCCCGACTTTGTACCGAGGTCCCCGCGCTCTCGATAAAAGGCCGCTCTGGAGAGCCGAG
CGCCAGGTGACATCTGCCCCCATCACCTTCCCCAGGACTCCGAGGCGCTGACACCAGACTGGCCTCTTAG
ACTGAACTTTGGTGTTTTCATGAGACCTTTTGTACAGTATTTATCGTCCGCAGAGGAGGCACACAGCGTT
TTCTCGGCTTCGGAGGACAAAAGACAAAAACCCAGCGAGGCGATGCCAACTTTTGTATGACTGCCGGCTC
TGTAACTTTTTCCGGGGTTTACTTCCCGCCAGCTCTTCTGCCTGAGGCCGAGTGACGGACCTCGAGCCCT
TCTCACTTGTTATAAATCTAAGTAAGGCAGATCCAAACATTTACAAGTTTTTTGTAGTTGTTACCGCTCT
TTTGGGTTGGTTGGTTAATTTATACCGCAATCCCCTCTCAGACGGTGGAGTTATATTCTGGGTTTTGTAA
ATCTCTGTATCCGAGCATTTCCAATTTTTTGTTTTGTTTTGTATTATTTCTTGTAAATGCGTTGTGACAT
TTTTATTTTAGGCGTTGCGATACGGGGGGAAGAGGAGTCGGATGTTGTACATAGCCTGCAAGTCTTTCAT
CTAAAAGCAAAAAACAAAGAGAGATACCCCCAAAATGCATCAAATTTGAATCAATACATTTAAGAGAGAA
AAGCCCGTTTCCCTGTGAAATCGAAACGTGCTAATTTTATATGCATGTTTTATGAGTTCAAAATACAATT
AGCAATCTGTTGGAGGAGAAATTATCTGCAGGGCCCAAGAGTAAGGAAATCCCACCAAGCGGAGTGCAGC
GTTTCCGTGACTTTATTCGGTGGGGAAAGAGAAATCTTAAACTCCATAGATTATTTTGTAGAGTTCAAGT
TGACACAGAAGGGAAGTAATTACAAAATGCTTCCTAATGGTTTAGCGTTTTAACTGCCATGGCCCTGGCT
TATTTTTTTTTGCATTTCTTTCCTGTGGTTCTGCCTTTTGCATACTGTAGCAGTTTTGAGGCAGCTGGGT
CTCAGAAGGAGGATGGGTTGTGCTCAGTGGTGGGACAAGGCCAAGGATAGGGACAACAGCCACCGCCAAG
ACAGCGTGCCTTTGATTTCTCTGTAATTGGAATTGTAAGTGAAATTATCTTCCTGTGCTTCAAGGAAGCA
ATCCTGACCCAGACCTCACCACCACAGAGTCTCTCACCCAGGTCTTATCCCATCCCCTCCCGATTCCTCT
CTGGGAAAATCCAACATAATTCTACCGATTTTCTTACACACACACACACACACACACACACACACACTCT
CTCCTGTGTGAACCGGGATGCAGATTGCCAGGGAATGTAAACACAGAATGCTGTGTTTATCATTCCTGAC
CAGATCTTGAGGTTGTTTGATGCTTTAAATATTTTTAATTATATTTTTTCTAGGTGTTTATTGGTATATT
GCAGGTCCCCCCCCCCTGGAATTTAAAGTTCCCTGTAAAACTTTGTCTTCAAGTAATCTGACAGCATTAA
ATATTGCATTTAAAAGTTATACTGTAGCAAATATGTTTTAAAATTAATCATGACATTAGAATGAAATTCT
ATTTTTGAAGGAAATTTTCTTTAAGTCCAGATGGGGAATGATACTATTTTCAGCATCCTTTCCCCTGATT
TTTTCCCAATTTCTTTTCTTGGAATGAATATGGACTAGCCATTCAAAAGTGGACTTAATCTAGCAATTCA
GTAAGACCAGAGCTCAACCTACATTGGAGAATATCTTTCAGTATAAATGCTAATATTACAAGTGACACGT
GTGATTTTTTTTAAAGTCATTTAATGATTTTGCTTAAACCCCTCATTCCTTAAAGTGATTGCAAGAGATT
CAAGAATGACGCCCACTGCTTTCTGATGAGGTAATAAAAGAACACCCCTCCCTTTTTCCTTTCTTTGTTT
TTCTTTTAGGGTTTTGCTTTGTTGTTTCTAGAGCTGCTTAGCCTACCGCTTAGGAGTCCAGGAGGGAGGC
CACACTCTGTGGCAGTCTAGGAAGAAATGCCCCAATAGCCTCAGGGAAATTCTAGAGAGTGTTTAGAGTC
CAACCCACTTCCCCCTTAAAACGCCAAGACCTTTGCAGACTGGCCCCCAACACCACCCTGCTCTTTATTT
AGGGAGAATCAAAGGTGGCCACACTCACCTCTGTTTTGCCTGGGCTTCTGGAGTTCCTGGTGTGCCTTGG
CTGGGGGCAACTAAACCAGGGCTCAGTGCATAGGAGTTATGGCCACTTTAAGTGAAGCACCCCACATAAA
GTTAGTCATCTTGTTAGTATCAGACAGCTCAGCCCCCACCCCCACCCCAAGACTTTCAGAGGTTTGTGCT
CCCTACTTGAGCTCTACCCAGTGAACAAGAACTCTTTGTGCCAGGCTTTCAAGCCACCTTCCTTTGGGTT
CTACTGATGTGAAAGACAAGGAGAAATTCTCTAATGACTTAATTTGAAAACAATACAGAGGGGGGGGGGC
TTCTCTCAAGATCGAGGCCAGATCCAGACAGACAAACTTTCTCCATTTTAAATAAATGGAGAGAATTTTC
TCCTAGGTCTTACTTAGAGCCCAACTCAAGGGTAGTTTCAGTACCTTACCGAGCCATGCACATTTTTATT
CAAGTGAGGGTTTTTTGTTGTTGTTGTTTTTGTTTTTTTTTTTTATGGCTATGATTACCAGATAACTCAC
TTCCAAAGTTCGGGCGGTGTTTCCTTCTATTAGTGCGATCTTGTTTAAAACTCTGTGTGGAGAATGGGGC
AGGATCTTTGCGAAGCGTGGATAAAGTTTGCATAACTTCGTGTAGGGCGCCTGGGTGGCTTCTAACCCAC
GGGTAAACTGAGCGGGATGGTTTGCCTGGTGGTCGCCCCCCCTCCGCCCCCTTGCCCCTCTCCCTCCCTC
TCTCCTATTCCCCTTTCTTTGCTCACTTAAAAAAAAAAAACTCACTGGCCCCTTTTTATTGTTGCCACTG
AGACTTTGACACCCTCCCTCAAACGCACTAGTAGGCAGATGAAACGAATTAATTTTTTTAAAGGAGTTGC
GGGCGCAGCGCGCCTGATCTGCAGATGTGTCGGGATGTGACTGATAGGTCTATTAAAATCATGCGTGTGG
GAGAAGAATAACACTCATATTCACGCATTTCATTTTCCCCGACAAAGACTGGGCACTGCCGAGCTCTGTC
TCCGGAAAATTCCAGTTTATTCCAGAAGCCCTCCCCAGCACTCATGTTCTGGGGACGCAGGAAAGCAAGC
TCTGTCCAGCCCGGGTTCAGCACTGCTGGCTCGGGGCCCCTGAGCTCTTGTGGTCACGCCCTCTCCCCAA
CCCAGCTTCCGCAGCGGGTGTCCGGGAGCCCCGCGGTGGAATCTAACCGTAGGTTAGAGTCCTGGGAAAG
TTCAGGAGGAGAGCAGACTTGGCCTTGGCGCAGCACTTGGCGGGATTGAGAGGGCGGACGGATAAGGAAG
AGAGAGGCGCAGCGCGGGCCCCCGGGGCGAGAATGCCAGAGTCCCTCTGTGCGGGGTGGCGGGTGGCGGG
TGGACTGGTCCAGGCTCCTGCAGCGCAGCTCAAGCCTGCCTCCCCAGCTCGAAGCTGGGAAGCCTCACCA
CCCCTCCTTCTCTTCTCAGCCCTCCTCTTCCCCCCTCCCGCCCGGCCCTTCCTCTCCAGCTGTGCCTGGC
AGGACCCAGCTTCACCCGCCCCCAGAACCAGCGGGGCAGTGCGGCGGCGGACAGCATCCTCCGTCCCAGG
CATTGAGGCCAGGACCTCTGGGGGAGCGGGCCGGCCTCCAGTGGATCTTCCACGCTGCCTCCTGAGTTCC
AAGTCACCCGTGCTTCTGTGGTTCTGCTGTCCGCTGAGACCCGCACCTTGCTCTGCTCTCATGTCCCTCT
CACCACTTTCCTGTCCACCAAGTCTTCTCATCCCTGCCCTTCCCCTAGCCTCCGGTCTGCAGCCTCTGCT
CTTGCTTGGCTTTTCCACCACGCGCTGCCAAGCCCTCCCTTTGTCTTGGTATTCGGTCCGCTTCCCGCCT
CCTCAGCCCCTCTCTTCCCCAGCCGCCCCATCGTAGGCACAGGTTCAGGGCGATCGGTGCTTTCTTCCAG
CTTGTCTGTCCTTGCGGGGGTGGCAAGTAAGGGCTTGGCGTCCACCGTACTCATGCCCACGCTTGCCCGA
AGGCCGTTGGGGAATTAAGAAAAGAGCGGTGTGTGTTAAAGACTGCAGGGTTATGGCGGAGAAAGTCCTG
ACCTGGGGTCAGCCTCAAGCCAAACCCTTTTACAATCAGTCGGGAAACCAAGCAGGTCCCAGGCGGGACC
GCAACAAGTGGGCGCAGAGAGGGGGAGGGGAAGCAGGGTTTCCAGGCAAGCAAAGACAAGGAAAAGACAG
AGTGGCAAGCAGCTCCAGGCAGAACTGGGTTCTGGGCAACAGCGGACACAGGCTGCGTCTAGGCCTGGAC
AGTGACTAGCTACCTTCAAAGGTTTCGTTCTCAGGGAACCGTCTGCACTGGCTAAGTCTAGGGTGCCTCC
TGGGTACTATTCCTTGGGATTCGAGTCTAAAGAGAAAGCTGCACGGGCCTCTACCCAAGAGGTCCCGTTT
ATTTGAGTAGCAATACATAAATAAATAAAAATAAGGGCAAGTTCTTGGAAGCTGGACTCAGTGGTCCTCT
CGTAACCCCTGCATTATTTTAGACTCAGTACAGCCATCCGTGTCTTTGCAAGCTGTAGATGAGATGGTAT
TGAAAGGACAGTGTCTTTGCAAGCTATAGATGAGATGGTATTGAACGGAAGGCATTACTAAGACAGTTTA
GTCGCCAGACTTGGTTGAGTGAAATACTAAAGGGCAAAATTTACTATTTATTCACGTTGATGGAGACCAG
GAACGTGGAGGGAGGCCTGAGGACAGGGAAATAGGTTTGTCCTCCTTAGCGCCCCATTGGGAATTCCTAC
TGAGATGATATCGGTTAACTGATAATGTTTGACAAATGTGGAAAATATAAAAGCCCAAGGAAGTAATATA
CACGCACAGACAAAGAGCCTATGTTTGGGTAGGACAAATAAAAAACACAAAATTGCCAAATCTTCTAAAT
TCTCACCTGCACATGAACAGACTCCACCAGCAGGGACAGGACAGAGCCAGTTTTCAGCGTTTCTTTGTTT
TTGTTTTAAATAACAAACTCGCACATCCCTGCACAGTGGGCGCACCCTGTGGACTCACACACTTAGGTAG
AAAGTAGGCTGTGAGTTCGAAGTTCAAAGTGGAAGAGCAGAATGCTGCAGAAGCAAATGCTAAGTGACCT
TCTGGGGAAATTTGCCTGTGTCAGAGACGGTGGCCTTAGAGTCTTCCTGAATGCCCTGCGGATTTCTCGT
GAGCGACCTGCAGCCCAAGCTTGGCGTAATCATGGTCATAGCTGTTTCCTGTGTGAAATTGTTATCCGCT
CACAATTCCACACAACATACGAGCCGGAAGCATAAAGTGTAAAGCCTGGGGTGCCTAATGAGTGAGCTAA
CTCACATTAATTGCGTTGCGCTCACTGCCCGCTTTCCAGTCGGGAAACCTGTCGTGCCAGCGGATCCGCA
TCTCAATTAGTCAGCAACCATAGTCCCGCCCCTAACTCCGCCCATCCCGCCCCTAACTCCGCCCAGTTCC
GCCCATTCTCCGCCCCATGGCTGACTAATTTTTTTTATTTATGCAGAGGCCGAGGCCGCCTCGGCCTCTG
AGCTATTCCAGAAGTAGTGAGGAGGCTTTTTTGGAGGCCTAGGCTTTTGCAAAAAGCTAACTTGTTTATT
GCAGCTTATAATGGTTACAAATAAAGCAATAGCATCACAAATTTCACAAATAAAGCATTTTTTTCACTGC
ATTCTAGTTGTGGTTTGTCCAAACTCATCAATGTATCTTATCATGTCTGGATCCGCTGCATTAATGAATC
GGCCAACGCGCGGGGAGAGGCGGTTTGCGTATTGGGCGCTCTTCCGCTTCCTCGCTCACTGACTCGCTGC
GCTCGGTCGTTCGGCTGCGGCGAGCGGTATCAGCTCACTCAAAGGCGGTAATACGGTTATCCACAGAATC
AGGGGATAACGCAGGAAAGAACATGTGAGCAAAAGGCCAGCAAAAGGCCAGGAACCGTAAAAAGGCCGCG
TTGCTGGCGTTTTTCCATAGGCTCCGCCCCCCTGACGAGCATCACAAAAATCGACGCTCAAGTCAGAGGT
GGCGAAACCCGACAGGACTATAAAGATACCAGGCGTTTCCCCCTGGAAGCTCCCTCGTGCGCTCTCCTGT
TCCGACCCTGCCGCTTACCGGATACCTGTCCGCCTTTCTCCCTTCGGGAAGCGTGGCGCTTTCTCATAGC
TCACGCTGTAGGTATCTCAGTTCGGTGTAGGTCGTTCGCTCCAAGCTGGGCTGTGTGCACGAACCCCCCG
TTCAGCCCGACCGCTGCGCCTTATCCGGTAACTATCGTCTTGAGTCCAACCCGGTAAGACACGACTTATC
GCCACTGGCAGCAGCCACTGGTAACAGGATTAGCAGAGCGAGGTATGTAGGCGGTGCTACAGAGTTCTTG
AAGTGGTGGCCTAACTACGGCTACACTAGAAGAACAGTATTTGGTATCTGCGCTCTGCTGAAGCCAGTTA
CCTTCGGAAAAAGAGTTGGTAGCTCTTGATCCGGCAAACAAACCACCGCTGGTAGCGGTGGTTTTTTTGT
TTGCAAGCAGCAGATTACGCGCAGAAAAAAAGGATCTCAAGAAGATCCTTTGATCTTTTCTACGGGGTCT
GACGCTCAGTGGAACGAAAACTCACGTTAAGGGATTTTGGTCATGAGATTATCAAAAAGGATCTTCACCT
AGATCCTTTTAAATTAAAAATGAAGTTTTAAATCAATCTAAAGTATATATGAGTAAACTTGGTCTGACAG
TTACCAATGCTTAATCAGTGAGGCACCTATCTCAGCGATCTGTCTATTTCGTTCATCCATAGTTGCCTGA
CTCCCCGTCGTGTAGATAACTACGATACGGGAGGGCTTACCATCTGGCCCCAGTGCTGCAATGATACCGC
GAGACCCACGCTCACCGGCTCCAGATTTATCAGCAATAAACCAGCCAGCCGGAAGGGCCGAGCGCAGAAG
TGGTCCTGCAACTTTATCCGCCTCCATCCAGTCTATTAATTGTTGCCGGGAAGCTAGAGTAAGTAGTTCG
CCAGTTAATAGTTTGCGCAACGTTGTTGCCATTGCTACAGGCATCGTGGTGTCACGCTCGTCGTTTGGTA
TGGCTTCATTCAGCTCCGGTTCCCAACGATCAAGGCGAGTTACATGATCCCCCATGTTGTGCAAAAAAGC
GGTTAGCTCCTTCGGTCCTCCGATCGTTGTCAGAAGTAAGTTGGCCGCAGTGTTATCACTCATGGTTATG
GCAGCACTGCATAATTCTCTTACTGTCATGCCATCCGTAAGATGCTTTTCTGTGACTGGTGAGTACTCAA
CCAAGTCATTCTGAGAATAGTGTATGCGGCGACCGAGTTGCTCTTGCCCGGCGTCAATACGGGATAATAC
CGCGCCACATAGCAGAACTTTAAAAGTGCTCATCATTGGAAAACGTTCTTCGGGGCGAAAACTCTCAAGG
ATCTTACCGCTGTTGAGATCCAGTTCGATGTAACCCACTCGTGCACCCAACTGATCTTCAGCATCTTTTA
CTTTCACCAGCGTTTCTGGGTGAGCAAAAACAGGAAGGCAAAATGCCGCAAAAAAGGGAATAAGGGCGAC
ACGGAAATGTTGAATACTCATACTCTTCCTTTTTCAAT
Features (pLannotate 1.2.2; 22 found; start..end, strand, type, name):
   2292..2309    -  promoter       chicken β-actin promoter (fragment): contains a 21-bp deletion relative to the standard chicken β-actin promoter
   3309..4481    +  CDS            Sox1: SOX1_MOUSE - Also known as Sox-1. Experimental evidence at transcript level: Swiss-Prot protein existence level 2. Transcriptional activator. May function as a switch in neuronal development. Keeps neural cells undifferentiated by counteracting the activity of proneural proteins and suppresses neuronal differentiation (By similarity). From Mus musculus (Mouse).
   4551..4571    +  CDS            SV40 NLS: nuclear localization signal of SV40 (simian virus 40) large T antigen
   4575..4595    +  CDS            SV40 NLS: nuclear localization signal of SV40 (simian virus 40) large T antigen
   4596..5627    +  CDS            Cre: site-specific recombinase Cre is a site-specific recombinase from bacteriophage P1. Recombination occurs at loxP sequences.
   5633..5666    -  protein_bind   FRT (minimal): supports FLP-mediated excision but not integration (Turan and Bode, 2011) FLP recombinase from the Saccharomyces cerevisiae 2μ plasmid
   5672..5720    -  polyA_signal   HSV TK poly(A) signal: herpes simplex virus thymidine kinase polyadenylation signal (Cole and Stacy, 1985)
   5727..6326    -  CDS            PuroR: puromycin N-acetyltransferase; pac from Streptomyces alboniger; confers resistance to puromycin
   6345..6392    -  promoter       EM7 promoter: synthetic bacterial promoter&nbsp
   6404..6903    -  promoter       PGK promoter: mouse phosphoglycerate kinase 1 promoter
   6966..6999    -  protein_bind   FRT (minimal): supports FLP-mediated excision but not integration (Turan and Bode, 2011) FLP recombinase from the Saccharomyces cerevisiae 2μ plasmid
  11425..11447   +  promoter       hSyn promoter (fragment): human synapsin I promoter; confers neuron-specific expression (Kügler et al., 2003)
  12517..12539   -  protein_bind   lac operator (fragment): The lac repressor binds to the lac operator to inhibit transcription in E. coli. This inhibition can be relieved by adding lactose or isopropyl-β-D-thiogalactopyranoside (IPTG). lac repressor encoded by lacI
  12543..12573   -  promoter       lac promoter: promoter for the E. coli lac operon
  12588..12609   -  protein_bind   CAP binding site: CAP binding activates transcription in the presence of cAMP. E. coli catabolite activator protein
  12622..12661   -  CDS            lacI (fragment): lac repressor; lacI; The lac repressor binds to the lac operator to inhibit transcription in E. coli. This inhibition can be relieved by adding lactose or isopropyl-β-D-thiogalactopyranoside (IPTG).
  12668..12690   +  promoter       SV40 promoter (fragment): SV40 enhancer and early promoter
  12714..12849   +  rep_origin     SV40 ori: SV40 origin of replication
  12869..13003   +  polyA_signal   SV40 poly(A) signal: SV40 polyadenylation signal
  13005..13059   -  CDS            lacI (fragment): lac repressor; lacI; The lac repressor binds to the lac operator to inhibit transcription in E. coli. This inhibition can be relieved by adding lactose or isopropyl-β-D-thiogalactopyranoside (IPTG).
  13242..13830   -  rep_origin     ori: high-copy-number ColE1/pMB1/pBR322/pUC origin of replication
  14001..14861   -  CDS            AmpR: β-lactamase; bla; confers resistance to ampicillin, carbenicillin, and related antibiotics
