[The description below was written by a language model from this plasmid's Addgene catalogue record and pLannotate feature annotations shown in this document.]
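Description:
Sox1(2A-Cre) is a mouse gene-targeting vector built on a pCAGGS-derived backbone and designed to knock a Cre recombinase coding sequence into the Sox1 locus by homologous recombination. In bacteria it is maintained through a high-copy ColE1/pUC-type origin and selected with ampicillin (AmpR). The backbone also retains lac promoter/operator remnants, an SV40 origin and an SV40 poly(A) signal.

In the annotated sequence, the mouse Sox1 coding sequence is followed, after a short gap consistent with the P2A peptide named in the catalogue entry, by two SV40 nuclear localization signals and the Cre open reading frame. No exogenous promoter drives Cre. Once integrated, it is transcribed from the endogenous Sox1 promoter as part of the Sox1 message, and the 2A element is intended to release nuclear-targeted Cre as a separate protein while preserving Sox1 itself.

Immediately downstream, in the opposite orientation, lies a selection cassette in which tandem PGK and EM7 promoters drive puromycin N-acetyltransferase, terminated by an HSV TK poly(A) signal. This arrangement permits puromycin selection in mammalian cells and marker expression in E. coli. Wild-type FRT sites flank the cassette so FLP recombinase can remove it after targeted clones are identified. The long unannotated stretches on either side presumably serve as Sox1 homology arms. The short chicken β-actin and hSyn promoter hits are small fragments, probably incidental matches.

The catalogue lists a total size of 18,841 bp, whereas the annotated sequence record is 14,878 nt, and the record does not explain this discrepancy. The associated work used the vector for germ-layer lineage tracing in mouse embryos and adults.
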