Addgene plasmid #140760: Sox1(2A-Cre)
Purpose: Targeting vector to Sox1 gene locus for induction of P2A-fused Cre, with PGK-EM7-puroR drug resistant cassette flanked by FRT(WT) sequence.
Depositing lab: Hideyuki Okano. Depositing organization: Keio University. Publication: Developmental analyses of mouse embryos and adults using a non-overlapping tracing system for all three germ layers. Serizawa T, Isotani A, Matsumura T, Nakanishi K, Nonaka S, Shibata S, Ikawa M, Okano H. Development. 2019 Nov 4;146(21). pii: dev.174938. doi: 10.1242/dev.174938. PubMed 31597657.
Backbone
  Vector backbone: pCAGGS
  Backbone size w/o insert (bp): 2396
  Total vector size (bp): 18841
  Vector type: Mouse Targeting
  Selectable markers: Puromycin
Growth in bacteria
  Bacterial resistance: Ampicillin, 100 μg/mL
  Growth temperature: 37°C
  Growth strain: DH5alpha
  Copy number: Unknown
Gene/Insert
  Gene/Insert name: Cre
  Species: Synthetic
  Insert size (bp): 1032
  Promoter: Endogenous Sox1
  Cloning method: Ligation Independent Cloning
  Sequencing primers: 5′ n/a; 3′ n/a
Resource information
  A portion of this plasmid was derived from a plasmid made by: Cre was cloned from pCAGGS-Cre (RIKEN BioResouce Research Center, RDB08998).
Terms and licenses: Academic/Nonprofit Terms; Industry Terms: Not Available to Industry
How to cite: Sox1(2A-Cre) was a gift from Hideyuki Okano (Addgene plasmid # 140760 ; http://n2t.net/addgene:140760 ; RRID:Addgene_140760)
